Addgene plasmid #215798: pNIC-HIS6-NUSA-TEV-GG
Purpose: (Empty Backbone) Cloning of target gene with N terminal His6 NUSA tag and TEV cleavage
Depositing lab: ASAP Discovery & Frank von Delft. Depositing organization: University of Oxford. Publication: A selection of Golden Gate vectors to simplify recombinant protein production in Escherichia coli. Fairhead M, Koekemoer L, Williams E, von Delft F. bioRxiv 2024.02.13.579886 10.1101/2024.02.13.579886.
Backbone
  Vector backbone: pNIC28a
  Backbone manufacturer: Novagen
  Vector type: Bacterial Expression
Growth in bacteria
  Bacterial resistance: Kanamycin, 50 μg/mL
  Growth temperature: 37°C
  Growth strain: DH5alpha
  Copy number: Low Copy
Gene/Insert
  Gene/Insert name: None
Depositor comments: Please visit https://doi.org/10.1101/2024.02.13.579886 for bioRxiv preprint.
How to cite: pNIC-HIS6-NUSA-TEV-GG was a gift from ASAP Discovery & Frank von Delft (Addgene plasmid # 215798 ; http://n2t.net/addgene:215798 ; RRID:Addgene_215798)
