[The description below was written by a language model from this plasmid's Addgene catalogue record and pLannotate feature annotations shown in this document.]
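Description:
pNIC-HIS6-NUSA-TEV-GG is an empty bacterial expression backbone derived from pNIC28a, a pET-style vector. It is intended for cloning a target gene so that the encoded protein carries an N-terminal His6-NusA fusion partner that can be removed with TEV protease. The "GG" in the name and the associated publication indicate that inserts are introduced by Golden Gate assembly, but the feature table annotates neither the type IIS cloning sites nor any stuffer or counter-selection cassette. The plasmid is about 6.8 kb and is selected with kanamycin through an aph(3')-Ia KanR gene. It replicates from a ColE1/pBR322-type origin, and the rop gene and bom region are retained, consistent with the catalogue's low-copy designation. An f1 origin and remnant tetracycline-resistance fragments from the pBR322 lineage are also present.

The expression cassette consists of a T7 promoter with an adjacent lac operator and the T7 gene 10 ribosome binding site, followed by the E. coli nusA coding sequence and, further downstream, a T7 terminator. A plasmid-borne lacI gene with its own promoter supplies repressor, so expression should be IPTG-inducible in hosts that provide T7 RNA polymerase. NusA is widely used as a large solubility-enhancing fusion partner, and the His6 tag permits metal-affinity purification. The N-terminal His6 tag and the TEV site are stated in the catalogue but not individually annotated. The short gap between the RBS and nusA could hold the tag, and the gap after nusA could hold the TEV site and cloning region. The table also shows a His-tag fragment and a short T7 gene 10B-like fragment between nusA and the terminator. The record does not explain them, and they may be backbone sequence downstream of the insertion site.
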