Features (pLannotate 1.2.2; 19 found; start..end, strand, type, name):
     39..57      +  promoter       T7 promoter: promoter for bacteriophage T7 RNA polymerase
     58..82      +  protein_bind   lac operator: The lac repressor binds to the lac operator to inhibit transcription in E. coli. This inhibition can be relieved by adding lactose or isopropyl-β-D-thiogalactopyranoside (IPTG). lac repressor encoded by lacI
     97..119     +  RBS            RBS: efficient ribosome binding site from bacteriophage T7 gene 10 (Olins and Rangwala, 1989)
    157..1638    +  CDS            nusA: NUSA_ECOLI - Experimental evidence at protein level: Swiss-Prot protein existence level 1. Part of the processive rRNA transcription and antitermination complex (rrnTAC). The complex forms an RNA-chaperone ring around the RNA exit tunnel of RNA polymerase (RNAP). It supports rapid transcription and antitermination of rRNA operons, cotranscriptional rRNA folding, and annealing of distal rRNA regions to allow correct ribosome biogenesis (PubMed:32871103). Participates in both transcription termination and antitermination. Involved in a variety of cellular termination and antitermination processe
   1736..1753    +  CDS            9xHis (fragment): 9xHis affinity tag
   1763..1812    +  CDS            SET1 (fragment): solubility-enhancement tag derived from T7 phage gene 10B
   1820..1867    +  terminator     T7 terminator: transcription terminator for bacteriophage T7 RNA polymerase
   1904..2332    +  rep_origin     f1 ori (sequence partly withheld): f1 bacteriophage origin of replication; arrow indicates direction of (+) strand synthesis
   2385..2442    +  promoter       AmpR promoter (fragment): bla
   2451..3266    -  CDS            KanR: aminoglycoside phosphotransferase; aph(3')-Ia; confers resistance to kanamycin in bacteria or G418 (Geneticin®) in eukaryotes
   3388..3976    +  rep_origin     ori: high-copy-number ColE1/pMB1/pBR322/pUC origin of replication
   4162..4301    -  misc_feature   bom: basis of mobility region from pBR322
   4403..4594    -  CDS            rop: Rop protein, which maintains plasmids at low copy number; rop
   4611..4991    +  CDS            YPB1_ECOLX: Protein predicted: Swiss-Prot protein existence level 4. From Escherichia coli.
   5063..5354    -  CDS            TcR (fragment): tetracycline efflux protein; tet; confers resistance to tetracycline
   5369..5390    -  protein_bind   CAP binding site: CAP binding activates transcription in the presence of cAMP. E. coli catabolite activator protein
   5403..6485    -  CDS            lacI: lac repressor; lacI; The lac repressor binds to the lac operator to inhibit transcription in E. coli. This inhibition can be relieved by adding lactose or isopropyl-β-D-thiogalactopyranoside (IPTG).
   6486..6563    -  promoter       lacI promoter: lacI
   6571..17      -  CDS            TcR (fragment) (across the origin): tetracycline efflux protein; tet; confers resistance to tetracycline
>Addgene plasmid #215798 | pNIC-HIS6-NUSA-TEV-GG | addgene full sequence | sequence record 426306 | Addgene NGS Result
GTCCGGCGTAGAGGATCGAGATCTCGATCCCGCGAAATTAATACGACTCACTATAGGGGAATTGTGAGCG
GATAACAATTCCCCTCTAGAAATAATTTTGTTTAACTTTAAGAAGGAGATATACATATGCATCACCACCA
TCACCACGGCAGCGGCAACAAGGAGATCCTGGCGGTTGTTGAAGCCGTGAGCAACGAAAAGGCCCTGCCT
CGCGAGAAGATCTTCGAAGCCCTTGAGTCCGCACTTGCGACGGCTACAAAGAAGAAGTACGAGCAAGAGA
TTGACGTGAGAGTCCAAATAGACCGTAAAAGCGGAGACTTCGATACTTTCCGTCGCTGGTTAGTTGTTGA
TGAAGTGACACAGCCGACAAAGGAGATTACTTTAGAAGCAGCCCGTTATGAAGACGAGTCTCTGAACCTC
GGCGACTACGTTGAGGATCAAATCGAAAGTGTGACCTTCGACAGAATCACGACCCAAACGGCAAAACAAG
TAATCGTACAGAAGGTACGTGAAGCCGAAAGAGCAATGGTGGTTGATCAATTCCGAGAACATGAGGGCGA
GATAATCACGGGTGTTGTAAAGAAGGTAAACAGAGACAACATTAGTCTGGATCTTGGAAACAATGCTGAG
GCTGTCATTCTGCGAGAAGACATGCTCCCTCGTGAAAATTTTCGGCCGGGTGACAGAGTACGGGGAGTGC
TCTACTCTGTTCGCCCCGAAGCGAGAGGAGCACAATTGTTTGTTACCCGTAGTAAGCCCGAGATGTTAAT
CGAATTGTTTCGGATAGAGGTCCCAGAGATCGGAGAGGAAGTCATTGAGATCAAGGCGGCAGCACGCGAC
CCTGGGAGTAGAGCAAAGATCGCGGTTAAGACGAACGATAAACGCATAGACCCAGTAGGTGCTTGCGTTG
GTATGCGGGGTGCTCGCGTGCAAGCTGTATCGACGGAATTAGGTGGAGAACGGATCGATATCGTATTATG
GGACGACAACCCAGCGCAATTTGTTATTAACGCGATGGCGCCCGCTGATGTTGCTTCAATAGTCGTTGAC
GAAGACAAACATACAATGGACATAGCTGTTGAGGCCGGCAATCTTGCCCAAGCCATCGGCCGCAACGGTC
AGAATGTTCGGCTTGCTAGTCAATTGTCTGGTTGGGAGTTGAATGTAATGACTGTTGACGACCTTCAGGC
GAAGCACCAAGCAGAGGCACATGCGGCAATCGATACGTTCACTAAGTACTTGGACATAGACGAGGACTTT
GCCACTGTTCTTGTGGAAGAGGGATTCAGCACCCTTGAAGAACTGGCCTACGTGCCTATGAAGGAGTTGC
TTGAAATAGAGGGGTTAGACGAACCAACCGTAGAGGCGCTGCGAGAACGAGCGAAGAACGCGCTGGCCAC
AATCGCGCAAGCCCAAGAGGAATCCTTAGGAGATAATAAGCCTGCTGACGATTTATTAAACTTGGAAGGT
GTAGACCGTGACCTTGCATTCAAATTGGCAGCTCGGGGTGTTTGTACGTTGGAAGACCTGGCCGAACAGG
GCATTGATGATCTTGCAGACATTGAAGGACTCACAGACGAAAAGGCTGGAGCCCTTATCATGGCAGCCCG
GAACATTTGTTGGTTTGGGGACGAGGCGGGCATCGAGGAGAACCTGTACTTCCAATCCATGAGAGACCGC
GGATAATTCGGGTCTCACTCGAGCACCCGTCGACAAGCTTGCGGCCGCACTCGAGCACCACCACCACCAC
CACTGAGATCCGGCTGCTAACAAAGCCCGAAAGGAAGCTGAGTTGGCTGCTGCCACCGCTGAGCAATAAC
TAGCATAACCCCTTGGGGCCTCTAAACGGGTCTTGAGGGGTTTTTTGCTGAAAGGAGGAACTATATCCGG
ATTGGCGAATGGG
[124 nt withheld, positions 1904-2027]
C
[91 nt withheld, positions 2029-2119]
A
[49 nt withheld, positions 2121-2169]
CCTTTGACGTTGGAGTCCACGTTCTTT
[37 nt withheld, positions 2197-2233]
ACCCTATCTCGGTCTATTCTTTTGATTTATAAGGGATTTTGCCGATTTCGGCCTATTGGTTAAAAAATGA
GCTGATTTAACAAAAATTTAACGCGAATTTTAACAAAATATTAACGCTTACAATTTAGGTGGCACTTTTC
GGGGAAATGTGCGCGGAACCCCTATTTGTTTATTTTTCTAAATACATTCAAATATGTATCCGCTCATGAA
TTAATTCTTAGAAAAACTCATCGAGCATCAAATGAAACTGCAATTTATTCATATCAGGATTATCAATACC
ATATTTTTGAAAAAGCCGTTTCTGTAATGAAGGAGAAAACTCACCGAGGCAGTTCCATAGGATGGCAAGA
TCCTGGTATCGGTCTGCGATTCCGACTCGTCCAACATCAATACAACCTATTAATTTCCCCTCGTCAAAAA
TAAGGTTATCAAGTGAGAAATCACCATGAGTGACGACTGAATCCGGTGAGAATGGCAAAAGTTTATGCAT
TTCTTTCCAGACTTGTTCAACAGGCCAGCCATTACGCTCGTCATCAAAATCACTCGCATCAACCAAACCG
TTATTCATTCGTGATTGCGCCTGAGCGAGACGAAATACGCGATCGCTGTTAAAAGGACAATTACAAACAG
GAATCGAATGCAACCGGCGCAGGAACACTGCCAGCGCATCAACAATATTTTCACCTGAATCAGGATATTC
TTCTAATACCTGGAATGCTGTTTTCCCGGGGATCGCAGTGGTGAGTAACCATGCATCATCAGGAGTACGG
ATAAAATGCTTGATGGTCGGAAGAGGCATAAATTCCGTCAGCCAGTTTAGTCTGACCATCTCATCTGTAA
CATCATTGGCAACGCTACCTTTGCCATGTTTCAGAAACAACTCTGGCGCATCGGGCTTCCCATACAATCG
ATAGATTGTCGCACCTGATTGCCCGACATTATCGCGAGCCCATTTATACCCATATAAATCAGCATCCATG
TTGGAATTTAATCGCGGCCTAGAGCAAGACGTTTCCCGTTGAATATGGCTCATAACACCCCTTGTATTAC
TGTTTATGTAAGCAGACAGTTTTATTGTTCATGACCAAAATCCCTTAACGTGAGTTTTCGTTCCACTGAG
CGTCAGACCCCGTAGAAAAGATCAAAGGATCTTCTTGAGATCCTTTTTTTCTGCGCGTAATCTGCTGCTT
GCAAACAAAAAAACCACCGCTACCAGCGGTGGTTTGTTTGCCGGATCAAGAGCTACCAACTCTTTTTCCG
AAGGTAACTGGCTTCAGCAGAGCGCAGATACCAAATACTGTCCTTCTAGTGTAGCCGTAGTTAGGCCACC
ACTTCAAGAACTCTGTAGCACCGCCTACATACCTCGCTCTGCTAATCCTGTTACCAGTGGCTGCTGCCAG
TGGCGATAAGTCGTGTCTTACCGGGTTGGACTCAAGACGATAGTTACCGGATAAGGCGCAGCGGTCGGGC
TGAACGGGGGGTTCGTGCACACAGCCCAGCTTGGAGCGAACGACCTACACCGAACTGAGATACCTACAGC
GTGAGCTATGAGAAAGCGCCACGCTTCCCGAAGGGAGAAAGGCGGACAGGTATCCGGTAAGCGGCAGGGT
CGGAACAGGAGAGCGCACGAGGGAGCTTCCAGGGGGAAACGCCTGGTATCTTTATAGTCCTGTCGGGTTT
CGCCACCTCTGACTTGAGCGTCGATTTTTGTGATGCTCGTCAGGGGGGCGGAGCCTATGGAAAAACGCCA
GCAACGCGGCCTTTTTACGGTTCCTGGCCTTTTGCTGGCCTTTTGCTCACATGTTCTTTCCTGCGTTATC
CCCTGATTCTGTGGATAACCGTATTACCGCCTTTGAGTGAGCTGATACCGCTCGCCGCAGCCGAACGACC
GAGCGCAGCGAGTCAGTGAGCGAGGAAGCGGAAGAGCGCCTGATGCGGTATTTTCTCCTTACGCATCTGT
GCGGTATTTCACACCGCAATGGTGCACTCTCAGTACAATCTGCTCTGATGCCGCATAGTTAAGCCAGTAT
ACACTCCGCTATCGCTACGTGACTGGGTCATGGCTGCGCCCCGACACCCGCCAACACCCGCTGACGCGCC
CTGACGGGCTTGTCTGCTCCCGGCATCCGCTTACAGACAAGCTGTGACCGTCTCCGGGAGCTGCATGTGT
CAGAGGTTTTCACCGTCATCACCGAAACGCGCGAGGCAGCTGCGGTAAAGCTCATCAGCGTGGTCGTGAA
GCGATTCACAGATGTCTGCCTGTTCATCCGCGTCCAGCTCGTTGAGTTTCTCCAGAAGCGTTAATGTCTG
GCTTCTGATAAAGCGGGCCATGTTAAGGGCGGTTTTTTCCTGTTTGGTCACTGATGCCTCCGTGTAAGGG
GGATTTCTGTTCATGGGGGTAATGATACCGATGAAACGAGAGAGGATGCTCACGATACGGGTTACTGATG
ATGAACATGCCCGGTTACTGGAACGTTGTGAGGGTAAACAACTGGCGGTATGGATGCGGCGGGACCAGAG
AAAAATCACTCAGGGTCAATGCCAGCGCTTCGTTAATACAGATGTAGGTGTTCCACAGGGTAGCCAGCAG
CATCCTGCGATGCAGATCCGGAACATAATGGTGCAGGGCGCTGACTTCCGCGTTTCCAGACTTTACGAAA
CACGGAAACCGAAGACCATTCATGTTGTTGCTCAGGTCGCAGACGTTTTGCAGCAGCAGTCGCTTCACGT
TCGCTCGCGTATCGGTGATTCATTCTGCTAACCAGTAAGGCAACCCCGCCAGCCTAGCCGGGTCCTCAAC
GACAGGAGCACGATCATGCGCACCCGTGGGGCCGCCATGCCGGCGATAATGGCCTGCTTCTCGCCGAAAC
GTTTGGTGGCGGGACCAGTGACGAAGGCTTGAGCGAGGGCGTGCAAGATTCCGAATACCGCAAGCGACAG
GCCGATCATCGTCGCGCTCCAGCGAAAGTGGTCCTCGCCGAAAATGACCCAGAGCGCTGCCGGCACCTGT
CCTACGAGTTGCATGATAAAGAAGACAGTCATAAGTGCGGCGACGATAGTCATGCCCCGCGCCCACCGGA
AGGAGCTGACTGGGTTGAAGGCTCTCAAGGGCATCGGTCGAGATCCCGGTGCCTAATGAGTGAGCTAACT
TACATTAATTGCGTTGCGCTCACTGCCCGCTTTCCAGTCGGGAAACCTGTCGTGCCAGCTGCATTAATGA
ATCGGCCAACGCGCGGGGAGAGGCGGTTTGCGTATTGGGCGCCAGGGTGGTTTTTCTTTTCACCAGTGAG
ACGGGCAACAGCTGATTGCCCTTCACCGCCTGGCCCTGAGAGAGTTGCAGCAAGCGGTCCACGCTGGTTT
GCCCCAGCAGGCGAAAATCCTGTTTGATGGTGGTTAACGGCGGGATATAACATGAGCTGTCTTCGGTATC
GTCGTATCCCACTACCGAGATATCCGCACCAACGCGCAGCCCGGACTCGGTAATGGCGCGCATTGCGCCC
AGCGCCATCTGATCGTTGGCAACCAGCATCGCAGTGGGAACGATGCCCTCATTCAGCATTTGCATGGTTT
GTTGAAAACCGGACATGGCACTCCAGTCGCCTTCCCGTTCCGCTATCGGCTGAATTTGATTGCGAGTGAG
ATATTTATGCCAGCCAGCCAGACGCAGACGCGCCGAGACAGAACTTAATGGGCCCGCTAACAGCGCGATT
TGCTGGTGACCCAATGCGACCAGATGCTCCACGCCCAGTCGCGTACCGTCTTCATGGGAGAAAATAATAC
TGTTGATGGGTGTCTGGTCAGAGACATCAAGAAATAACGCCGGAACATTAGTGCAGGCAGCTTCCACAGC
AATGGCATCCTGGTCATCCAGCGGATAGTTAATGATCAGCCCACTGACGCGTTGCGCGAGAAGATTGTGC
ACCGCCGCTTTACAGGCTTCGACGCCGCTTCGTTCTACCATCGACACCACCACGCTGGCACCCAGTTGAT
CGGCGCGAGATTTAATCGCCGCGACAATTTGCGACGGCGCGTGCAGGGCCAGACTGGAGGTGGCAACGCC
AATCAGCAACGACTGTTTGCCCGCCAGTTGTTGTGCCACGCGGTTGGGAATGTAATTCAGCTCCGCCATC
GCCGCTTCCACTTTTTCCCGCGTTTTCGCAGAAACGTGGCTGGCCTGGTTCACCACGCGGGAAACGGTCT
GATAAGAGACACCGGCATACTCTGCGACATCGTATAACGTTACTGGTTTCACATTCACCACCCTGAATTG
ACTCTCTTCCGGGCGCTATCATGCCATACCGCGAAAGGTTTTGCGCCATTCGATGGTGTCCGGGATCTCG
ACGCTCTCCCTTATGCGACTCCTGCATTAGGAAGCAGCCCAGTAGTAGGTTGAGGCCGTTGAGCACCGCC
GCCGCAAGGAATGGTGCATGCAAGGAGATGGCGCCCAACAGTCCCCCGGCCACGGGGCCTGCCACCATAC
CCACGCCGAAACAAGCGCTCATGAGCCCGAAGTGGCGAGCCCGATCTTCCCCATCGGTGATGTCGGCGAT
ATAGGCGCCAGCAACCGCACCTGTGGCGCCGGTGATGCCGGCCACGATGC
